>Addgene plasmid #97156 | pSI-check2-CUL1-3'UTR | addgene full sequence | sequence record 182888 | Addgene NGS Result
AAAAGATCAAAGGATCTTCTTGAGATCCTTTTTTTCTGCGCGTAATCTGCTGCTTGCAAACAAAAAAACC
ACCGCTACCAGCGGTGGTTTGTTTGCCGGATCAAGAGCTACCAACTCTTTTTCCGAAGGTAACTGGCTTC
AGCAGAGCGCAGATACCAAATACTGTTCTTCTAGTGTAGCCGTAGTTAGGCCACCACTTCAAGAACTCTG
TAGCACCGCCTACATACCTCGCTCTGCTAATCCTGTTACCAGTGGCTGCTGCCAGTGGCGATAAGTCGTG
TCTTACCGGGTTGGACTCAAGACGATAGTTACCGGATAAGGCGCAGCGGTCGGGCTGAACGGGGGGTTCG
TGCACACAGCCCAGCTTGGAGCGAACGACCTACACCGAACTGAGATACCTACAGCGTGAGCTATGAGAAA
GCGCCACGCTTCCCGAAGGGAGAAAGGCGGACAGGTATCCGGTAAGCGGCAGGGTCGGAACAGGAGAGCG
CACGAGGGAGCTTCCAGGGGGAAACGCCTGGTATCTTTATAGTCCTGTCGGGTTTCGCCACCTCTGACTT
GAGCGTCGATTTTTGTGATGCTCGTCAGGGGGGCGGAGCCTATGGAAAAACGCCAGCAACGCGGCCTTTT
TACGGTTCCTGGCCTTTTGCTGGCCTTTTGCTCACATGGCTCGACAGATCTGCGCAGCACCATGGCCTGA
AATAACCTCTGAAAGAGGAACTTGGTTAGGTACCTTCTGAGGCGGAAAGAACCAGCTGTGGAATGTGTGT
CAGTTAGGGTGTGGAAAGTCCCCAGGCTCCCCAGCAGGCAGAAGTATGCAAAGCATGCATCTCAATTAGT
CAGCAACCAGGTGTGGAAAGTCCCCAGGCTCCCCAGCAGGCAGAAGTATGCAAAGCATGCATCTCAATTA
GTCAGCAACCATAGTCCCGCCCCTAACTCCGCCCATCCCGCCCCTAACTCCGCCCAGTTCCGCCCATTCT
CCGCCCCATGGCTGACTAATTTTTTTTATTTATGCAGAGGCCGAGGCCGCCTCGGCCTCTGAGCTATTCC
AGAAGTAGTGAGGAGGCTTTTTTGGAGGCCTAGGCTTTTGCAAAAAGCTTGATTCTTCTGACACAACAGT
CTCGAACTTAAGCTGCAGAAGTTGGTCGTGAGGCACTGGGCAGGTAAGTATCAAGGTTACAAGACAGGTT
TAAGGAGACCAATAGAAACTGGGCTTGTCGAGACAGAGAAGACTCTTGCGTTTCTGATAGGCACCTATTG
GTCTTACTGACATCCACTTTGCCTTTCTCTCCACAGGTGTCCACTCCCAGTTCAATTACAGCTCTTAAGG
CTAGAGTACTTAATACGACTCACTATAGGCTAGCCACCATGGCTTCCAAGGTGTACGACCCCGAGCAACG
CAAACGCATGATCACTGGGCCTCAGTGGTGGGCTCGCTGCAAGCAAATGAACGTGCTGGACTCCTTCATC
AACTACTATGATTCCGAGAAGCACGCCGAGAACGCCGTGATTTTTCTGCATGGTAACGCTGCCTCCAGCT
ACCTGTGGAGGCACGTCGTGCCTCACATCGAGCCCGTGGCTAGATGCATCATCCCTGATCTGATCGGAAT
GGGTAAGTCCGGCAAGAGCGGGAATGGCTCATATCGCCTCCTGGATCACTACAAGTACCTCACCGCTTGG
TTCGAGCTGCTGAACCTTCCAAAGAAAATCATCTTTGTGGGCCACGACTGGGGGGCTTGTCTGGCCTTTC
ACTACTCCTACGAGCACCAAGACAAGATCAAGGCCATCGTCCATGCTGAGAGTGTCGTGGACGTGATCGA
GTCCTGGGACGAGTGGCCTGACATCGAGGAGGATATCGCCCTGATCAAGAGCGAAGAGGGCGAGAAAATG
GTGCTTGAGAATAACTTCTTCGTCGAGACCATGCTCCCAAGCAAGATCATGCGGAAACTGGAGCCTGAGG
AGTTCGCTGCCTACCTGGAGCCATTCAAGGAGAAGGGCGAGGTTAGACGGCCTACCCTCTCCTGGCCTCG
CGAGATCCCTCTCGTTAAGGGAGGCAAGCCCGACGTCGTCCAGATTGTCCGCAACTACAACGCCTACCTT
CGGGCCAGCGACGATCTGCCTAAGATGTTCATCGAGTCCGACCCTGGGTTCTTTTCCAACGCTATTGTCG
AGGGAGCTAAGAAGTTCCCTAACACCGAGTTCGTGAAGGTGAAGGGCCTCCACTTCAGCCAGGAGGACGC
TCCAGATGAAATGGGTAAGTACATCAAGAGCTTCGTGGAGCGCGTGCTGAAGAACGAGCAGTAATTCTAG
GCGATCGCTCGAGCCCTCTGGAAGGGTCTGACTGTGTGACCCGCAGCAAATAGTTCATGTTGGAAAGAAT
GAAAACAACTCAAGTTCATAGCAGCCAGCCTGCCGCCATTGGACCTCCCTTTTAAAAACTGAGACCAAGA
CTCCCATCAGCTGGTCTCGGATTTACATCGGAACTGCTCAGGATTGATACATTTCAAGTCTGTAAATACG
GACACCAACGCCATTTACCCTAATTTAAGAACAGCGGGGACTGACCCTCCGTGCCGAGGGCTGCATGCTA
CCGCACTAAGTCAATACATGGGCTCCCCGATTCGCAGCTGTCGTCTTGGCAGCACTTGTCACGTTGGCAG
CACTTTGAGAGCAAGTCTGAGTGGACCCACATGTAACCTGCTATGAAAACCATTTGTATAGTGTGTTTCA
TTTTTTAATGTGTGAAAATAAAGAAAATTAAAGGATTTCTGTACAAGCGGCCGCTGGCCGCAATAAAATA
TCTTTATTTTCATTACATCTGTGTGTTGGTTTTTTGTGTGAGGATCTAAATGAGTCTTCGGACCTCGCGG
GGGCCGCTTAAGCGGTGGTTAGGGTTTGTCTGACGCGGGGGGAGGGGGAAGGAACGAAACACTCTCATTC
GGAGGCGGCTCGGGGTTTGGTCTTGGTGGCCACGGGCACGCAGAAGAGCGCCGCGATCCTCTTAAGCACC
CCCCCGCCCTCCGTGGAGGCGGGGGTTTGGTCGGCGGGTGGTAACTGGCGGGCCGCTGACTCGGGCGGGT
CGCGCGCCCCAGAGTGTGACCTTTTCGGTCTGCTCGCAGACCCCCGGGCGGCGCCGCCGCGGCGGCGACG
GGCTCGCTGGGTCCTAGGCTCCATGGGGACCGTATACGTGGACAGGCTCTGGAGCATCCGCACGACTGCG
GTGATATTACCGGAGACCTTCTGCGGGACGAGCCGGGTCACGCGGCTGACGCGGAGCGTCCGTTGGGCGA
CAAACACCAGGACGGGGCACAGGTACACTATCTTGTCACCCGGAGGCGCGAGGGACTGCAGGAGCTTCAG
GGAGTGGCGCAGCTGCTTCATCCCCGTGGCCCGTTGCTCGCGTTTGCTGGCGGTGTCCCCGGAAGAAATA
TATTTGCATGTCTTTAGTTCTATGATGACACAAACCCCGCCCAGCGTCTTGTCATTGGCGAATTCGAACA
CGCAGATGCAGTCGGGGCGGCGCGGTCCCAGGTCCACTTCGCATATTAAGGTGACGCGTGTGGCCTCGAA
CACCGAGCGACCCTGCAGCGACCCGCTTAAAAGCTTGGCATTCCGGTACTGTTGGTAAAGCCACCATGGC
CGATGCTAAGAACATTAAGAAGGGCCCTGCTCCCTTCTACCCTCTGGAGGATGGCACCGCTGGCGAGCAG
CTGCACAAGGCCATGAAGAGGTATGCCCTGGTGCCTGGCACCATTGCCTTCACCGATGCCCACATTGAGG
TGGACATCACCTATGCCGAGTACTTCGAGATGTCTGTGCGCCTGGCCGAGGCCATGAAGAGGTACGGCCT
GAACACCAACCACCGCATCGTGGTGTGCTCTGAGAACTCTCTGCAGTTCTTCATGCCAGTGCTGGGCGCC
CTGTTCATCGGAGTGGCCGTGGCCCCTGCTAACGACATTTACAACGAGCGCGAGCTGCTGAACAGCATGG
GCATTTCTCAGCCTACCGTGGTGTTCGTGTCTAAGAAGGGCCTGCAGAAGATCCTGAACGTGCAGAAGAA
GCTGCCTATCATCCAGAAGATCATCATCATGGACTCTAAGACCGACTACCAGGGCTTCCAGAGCATGTAC
ACATTCGTGACATCTCATCTGCCTCCTGGCTTCAACGAGTACGACTTCGTGCCAGAGTCTTTCGACAGGG
ACAAAACCATTGCCCTGATCATGAACAGCTCTGGGTCTACCGGCCTGCCTAAGGGCGTGGCCCTGCCTCA
TCGCACCGCCTGTGTGCGCTTCTCTCACGCCCGCGACCCTATTTTCGGCAACCAGATCATCCCCGACACC
GCTATTCTGAGCGTGGTGCCATTCCACCACGGCTTCGGCATGTTCACCACCCTGGGCTACCTGATTTGCG
GCTTTCGGGTGGTGCTGATGTACCGCTTCGAGGAGGAGCTGTTCCTGCGCAGCCTGCAAGACTACAAAAT
TCAGTCTGCCCTGCTGGTGCCAACCCTGTTCAGCTTCTTCGCTAAGAGCACCCTGATCGACAAGTACGAC
CTGTCTAACCTGCACGAGATTGCCTCTGGCGGCGCCCCACTGTCTAAGGAGGTGGGCGAAGCCGTGGCCA
AGCGCTTTCATCTGCCAGGCATCCGCCAGGGCTACGGCCTGACCGAGACAACCAGCGCCATTCTGATTAC
CCCAGAGGGCGACGACAAGCCTGGCGCCGTGGGCAAGGTGGTGCCATTCTTCGAGGCCAAGGTGGTGGAC
CTGGACACCGGCAAGACCCTGGGAGTGAACCAGCGCGGCGAGCTGTGTGTGCGCGGCCCTATGATTATGT
CCGGCTACGTGAATAACCCTGAGGCCACAAACGCCCTGATCGACAAGGACGGCTGGCTGCACTCTGGCGA
CATTGCCTACTGGGACGAGGACGAGCACTTCTTCATCGTGGACCGCCTGAAGTCTCTGATCAAGTACAAG
GGCTACCAGGTGGCCCCAGCCGAGCTGGAGTCTATCCTGCTGCAGCACCCTAACATTTTCGACGCCGGAG
TGGCCGGCCTGCCCGACGACGATGCCGGCGAGCTGCCTGCCGCCGTCGTCGTGCTGGAACACGGCAAGAC
CATGACCGAGAAGGAGATCGTGGACTATGTGGCCAGCCAGGTGACAACCGCCAAGAAGCTGCGCGGCGGA
GTGGTGTTCGTGGACGAGGTGCCCAAGGGCCTGACCGGCAAGCTGGACGCCCGCAAGATCCGCGAGATCC
TGATCAAGGCTAAGAAAGGCGGCAAGATCGCCGTGTAATAATTCTAGAGTCGGGGCGGCCGGCCGCTTCG
AGCAGACATGATAAGATACATTGATGAGTTTGGACAAACCACAACTAGAATGCAGTGAAAAAAATGCTTT
ATTTGTGAAATTTGTGATGCTATTGCTTTATTTGTAACCATTATAAGCTGCAATAAACAAGTTAACAACA
ACAATTGCATTCATTTTATGTTTCAGGTTCAGGGGGAGGTGTGGGAGGTTTTTTAAAGCAAGTAAAACCT
CTACAAATGTGGTAAAATCGATAAGGATCCAGGTGGCACTTTTCGGGGAAATGTGCGCGGAACCCCTATT
TGTTTATTTTTCTAAATACATTCAAATATGTATCCGCTCATGAGACAATAACCCTGATAAATGCTTCAAT
AATATTGAAAAAGGAAGAGTATGAGTATTCAACATTTCCGTGTCGCCCTTATTCCCTTTTTTGCGGCATT
TTGCCTTCCTGTTTTTGCTCACCCAGAAACGCTGGTGAAAGTAAAAGATGCTGAAGATCAGTTGGGTGCA
CGAGTGGGTTACATCGAACTGGATCTCAACAGCGGTAAGATCCTTGAGAGTTTTCGCCCCGAAGAACGTT
TTCCAATGATGAGCACTTTTAAAGTTCTGCTATGTGGCGCGGTATTATCCCGTATTGACGCCGGGCAAGA
GCAACTCGGTCGCCGCATACACTATTCTCAGAATGACTTGGTTGAGTACTCACCAGTCACAGAAAAGCAT
CTTACGGATGGCATGACAGTAAGAGAATTATGCAGTGCTGCCATAACCATGAGTGATAACACTGCGGCCA
ACTTACTTCTGACAACGATCGGAGGACCGAAGGAGCTAACCGCTTTTTTGCACAACATGGGGGATCATGT
AACTCGCCTTGATCGTTGGGAACCGGAGCTGAATGAAGCCATACCAAACGACGAGCGTGACACCACGATG
CCTGTAGCAATGGCAACAACGTTGCGCAAACTATTAACTGGCGAACTACTTACTCTAGCTTCCCGGCAAC
AATTAATAGACTGGATGGAGGCGGATAAAGTTGCAGGACCACTTCTGCGCTCGGCCCTTCCGGCTGGCTG
GTTTATTGCTGATAAATCTGGAGCCGGTGAGCGTGGGTCTCGCGGTATCATTGCAGCACTGGGGCCAGAT
GGTAAGCCCTCCCGTATCGTAGTTATCTACACGACGGGGAGTCAGGCAACTATGGATGAACGAAATAGAC
AGATCGCTGAGATAGGTGCCTCACTGATTAAGCATTGGTAACTGTCAGACCAAGTTTACTCATATATACT
TTAGATTGATTTAAAACTTCATTTTTAATTTAAAAGGATCTAGGTGAAGATCCTTTTTGATAATCTCATG
ACCAAAATCCCTTAACGTGAGTTTTCGTTCCACTGAGCGTCAGACCCCGTAG
Features (pLannotate 1.2.2; 12 found; start..end, strand, type, name):
     20..608     +  rep_origin     ori: high-copy-number ColE1/pMB1/pBR322/pUC origin of replication
    737..1094    +  promoter       SV40 promoter: SV40 enhancer and early promoter
   1164..1296    +  intron         chimeric intron: chimera between introns from human β-globin and immunoglobulin heavy chain genes
   1341..1359    +  promoter       T7 promoter: promoter for bacteriophage T7 RNA polymerase
   1369..2304    +  CDS            hRluc: Renilla luciferase human codon-optimized
   2792..2840    +  polyA_signal   poly(A) signal: synthetic polyadenylation signal
   2849..3600    +  promoter       HSV TK promoter: herpes simplex virus thymidine kinase promoter
   3636..5288    +  CDS            luciferase: firefly luciferase; luc+; enhanced luc+ version of the luciferase gene AAS38485.1 42718124.0
   5332..5453    -  polyA_signal   SV40 poly(A) signal: SV40 polyadenylation signal
   5476..5544    -  CDS            large T antigen (fragment): large T antigen from SV40 (simian virus 40)
   5586..5690    +  promoter       AmpR promoter: bla
   5691..6551    +  CDS            AmpR: β-lactamase; bla; confers resistance to ampicillin, carbenicillin, and related antibiotics
