[The description below was written by a language model from this plasmid's Addgene catalogue record and pLannotate feature annotations shown in this document.]
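Description:
pSI-check2-CUL1-3'UTR is a mammalian expression reporter plasmid built on the psiCHECK-2 backbone for dual luciferase assays. It is maintained in E. coli through a high-copy ColE1/pUC-type origin and selected with ampicillin via the β-lactamase (AmpR) gene under its native bla promoter. The sequenced record is about 6.7 kb.

The plasmid carries two independent luciferase cassettes. In the first, the SV40 enhancer/early promoter, followed by a chimeric β-globin/immunoglobulin intron that promotes efficient transcript processing, drives a human codon-optimized Renilla luciferase (hRluc). A T7 promoter just upstream of the coding sequence also allows in vitro transcription. The cassette ends in a synthetic poly(A) signal. The roughly 450 bp fragment of the human CUL1 3' untranslated region is not annotated in the feature table, but there is an unannotated gap of matching size between the end of hRluc and the synthetic poly(A) signal. This is consistent with the insert sitting there as the 3'UTR of the Renilla transcript, although the cloning sites are not recorded. The second cassette uses the HSV thymidine kinase promoter to express firefly luciferase (luc+), terminated by an SV40 poly(A) signal (the adjacent short large T antigen fragment is part of that SV40-derived region).

With this arrangement, any post-transcriptional regulation acting on the CUL1 3'UTR, such as microRNA binding, changes the Renilla signal. Firefly luciferase expressed from the same plasmid serves as an internal control for normalizing transfection efficiency. The associated publication concerns microRNA-223 and the NF-κB pathway, which suggests the construct was used to test CUL1 as a microRNA target, though the record itself states only the dual luciferase purpose.
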