Addgene plasmid #97156: pSI-check2-CUL1-3'UTR
Purpose: For dual luciferase report assay
Depositing lab: Qing Deng. Depositing organization: Purdue University. Publication: MicroRNA-223 Suppresses the Canonical NF-kappaB Pathway in Basal Keratinocytes to Dampen Neutrophilic Inflammation. Zhou W, Pal AS, Hsu AY, Gurol T, Zhu X, Wirbisky-Hershberger SE, Freeman JL, Kasinski AL, Deng Q. Cell Rep. 2018 Feb 13;22(7):1810-1823. doi: 10.1016/j.celrep.2018.01.058. PubMed 29444433.
Backbone
  Vector backbone: Psi-check2
  Vector type: Mammalian Expression
Growth in bacteria
  Bacterial resistance: Ampicillin, 100 μg/mL
  Growth temperature: 37°C
  Growth strain: DH5alpha
  Copy number: High Copy
Gene/Insert
  Gene/Insert name: CUL1 3'UTR
  Species: H. sapiens (human)
  Insert size (bp): 450
  Entrez Gene: CUL1
  Cloning method: Restriction Enzyme; 5′ cloning site unknown (unknown if destroyed); 3′ cloning site unknown (unknown if destroyed)
Terms and licenses: Academic/Nonprofit Terms; Industry Terms: Not Available to Industry
How to cite: pSI-check2-CUL1-3'UTR was a gift from Qing Deng (Addgene plasmid # 97156 ; http://n2t.net/addgene:97156 ; RRID:Addgene_97156)
